>Addgene plasmid #136578 | pHAGE2-TetOminiCMV-SM | depositor full sequence | sequence record 263604 | pHAGE2-TetOminiCMV-SM sequence 8602 bps
TGGAAGGGCTAATTCACTCCCAAAGAAGACAAGATATCCTTGATCTGTGGATCTACCACACACAAGGCTA
CTTCCCTGATTAGCAGAACTACACACCAGGGCCAGGGGTCAGATATCCACTGACCTTTGGATGGTGCTAC
AAGCTAGTACCAGTTGAGCCAGATAAGGTAGAAGAGGCCAATAAAGGAGAGAACACCAGCTTGTTACACC
CTGTGAGCCTGCATGGGATGGATGACCCGGAGAGAGAAGTGTTAGAGTGGAGGTTTGACAGCCGCCTAGC
ATTTCATCACGTGGCCCGAGAGCTGCATCCGGAGTACTTCAAGAACTGCTGATATCGAGCTTGCTACAAG
GGACTTTCCGCTGGGGACTTTCCAGGGAGGCGTGGCCTGGGCGGGACTGGGGAGTGGCGAGCCCTCAGAT
CCTGCATATAAGCAGCTGCTTTTTGCCTGTACTGGGTCTCTCTGGTTAGACCAGATCTGAGCCTGGGAGC
TCTCTGGCTAACTAGGGAACCCACTGCTTAAGCCTCAATAAAGCTTGCCTTGAGTGCTTCAAGTAGTGTG
TGCCCGTCTGTTGTGTGACTCTGGTAACTAGAGATCCCTCAGACCCTTTTAGTCAGTGTGGAAAATCTCT
AGCAGTGGCGCCCGAACAGGGACTTGAAAGCGAAAGGGAAACCAGAGGAGCTCTCTCGACGCAGGACTCG
GCTTGCTGAAGCGCGCACGGCAAGAGGCGAGGGGCGGCGACTGGTGAGTACGCCAAAAATTTTGACTAGC
GGAGGCTAGAAGGAGAGAGATGGGTGCGAGAGCGTCAGTATTAAGCGGGGGAGAATTAGATCGCGATGGG
AAAAAATTCGGTTAAGGCCAGGGGGAAAGAAAAAATATAAATTAAAACATATAGTATGGGCAAGCAGGGA
GCTAGAACGATTCGCAGTTAATCCTGGCCTGTTAGAAACATCAGAAGGCTGTAGACAAATACTGGGACAG
CTACAACCATCCCTTCAGACAGGATCAGAAGAACTTAGATCATTATATAATACAGTAGCAACCCTCTATT
GTGTGCATCAAAGGATAGAGATAAAAGACACCAAGGAAGCTTTAGACAAGATAGAGGAAGAGCAAAACAA
AAGTAAGACCACCGCACAGCAAGCGGCCGGCCGCTGATCTTCAGACCTGGAGGAGGAGATATGAGGGACA
ATTGGAGAAGTGAATTATATAAATATAAAGTAGTAAAAATTGAACCATTAGGAGTAGCACCCACCAAGGC
AAAGAGAAGAGTGGTGCAGAGAGAAAAAAGAGCAGTGGGAATAGGAGCTTTGTTCCTTGGGTTCTTGGGA
GCAGCAGGAAGCACTATGGGCGCAGCGTCAATGACGCTGACGGTACAGGCCAGACAATTATTGTCTGGTA
TAGTGCAGCAGCAGAACAATTTGCTGAGGGCTATTGAGGCGCAACAGCATCTGTTGCAACTCACAGTCTG
GGGCATCAAGCAGCTCCAGGCAAGAATCCTGGCTGTGGAAAGATACCTAAAGGATCAACAGCTCCTGGGG
ATTTGGGGTTGCTCTGGAAAACTCATTTGCACCACTGCTGTGCCTTGGAATGCTAGTTGGAGTAATAAAT
CTCTGGAACAGATTTGGAATCACACGACCTGGATGGAGTGGGACAGAGAAATTAACAATTACACAAGCTT
AATACACTCCTTAATTGAAGAATCGCAAAACCAGCAAGAAAAGAATGAACAAGAATTATTGGAATTAGAT
AAATGGGCAAGTTTGTGGAATTGGTTTAACATAACAAATTGGCTGTGGTATATAAAATTATTCATAATGA
TAGTAGGAGGCTTGGTAGGTTTAAGAATAGTTTTTGCTGTACTTTCTATAGTGAATAGAGTTAGGCAGGG
ATATTCACCATTATCGTTTCAGACCCACCTCCCAACCCCGAGGGGACCCGACAGGCCCGAAGGAATAGAA
GAAGAAGGTGGAGAGAGAGACAGAGACAGATCCATTCGATTAGTGAACGGATCTCGACGGTATCGCCGAA
TTCACAAATGGCAGTATTCATCCACAATTTTAAAAGAAAAGGGGGGATTGGGGGGTACAGTGCAGGGGAA
AGAATAGTAGACATAATAGCAACAGACATACAAACTAAAGAATTACAAAAACAAATTACAAAAATTCAAA
ATTTTCGGGTTTATTACAGGGACAGCAGAGATCCAGTTTGGACTAGTCCACACCCTAACTGACACACTCG
AGTTTACCACTCCCTATCAGTGATAGAGAAAAGTGAAAGTCGAGTTTACCACTCCCTATCAGTGATAGAG
AAAAGTGAAAGTCGAGTTTACCACTCCCTATCAGTGATAGAGAAAAGTGAAAGTCGAGTTTACCACTCCC
TATCAGTGATAGAGAAAAGTGAAAGTCGAGTTTACCACTCCCTATCAGTGATAGAGAAAAGTGAAAGTCG
AGTTTACCACTCCCTATCAGTGATAGAGAAAAGTGAAAGTCGAGTTTACCACTCCCTATCAGTGATAGAG
AAAAGTGAAAGTCGAGCTCGGTACCCGGGTCGAGGTAGGCGTGTACGGTGGGAGGCCTATATAAGCAGAG
CTCGTTTAGTGAACCGTCAGATCGCCTGGAGACGCCATCCACGCTGTTTTGACCTCCATAGAAGACACCG
GGACCGATCCAGCCTGCGGCCGCCATGTATAACATGATGGAGACGGAGCTGAAGCCGCCGGGCCCGCAGC
AAGCTTCGGGGGGCGGCGGCGGAGGAGGCAACGCCACGGCGGCGGCAACCGGCGGCAACCAGAAGAACAG
CCCGGACCGCGTCAAGAGGCCCATGAACGCCTTCATGGTATGGTCCCGGGGGCAGCGGCGTAAGATGGCC
CAGGAGAACCCCAAGATGCACAACTCGGAGATCAGCAAGCGCCTGGGCGCGGAGTGGAAACTTTTGTCCG
AGACCGAGAAGCGGCCGTTCATCGACGAGGCCAAGCGGCTGCGCGCTCTGCACATGAAGGAGCACCCGGA
TTATAAATACCGGCCGCGGCGGAAAACCAAGACGCTCATGAAGAAGGATAAGTACACGCTTCCCGGAGGC
TTGCTGGCCCCCGGCGGGAACAGCATGGCGAGCGGGGTTGGGGTGGGCGCCGGCCTGGGTGCGGGCGTGA
ACCAGCGCATGGACAGCTACGCGCACATGAACGGCTGGAGCAACGGCAGCTACAGCATGATGCAGGAGCA
GCTGGGCTACCCGCAGCACCCGGGCCTCAACGCTCACGGCGCGGCACAGATGCAACCGATGCACCGCTAC
GACGTCAGCGCCCTGCAGTACAACTCCATGACCAGCTCGCAGACCTACATGAACGGCTCGCCCACCTACA
GCATGTCCTACTCGCAGCAGGGCACCCCCGGTATGGCGCTGGGCTCCATGGGCTCTGTGGTCAAGTCCGA
GGCCAGCTCCAGCCCCCCCGTGGTTACCTCTTCCTCCCACTCCAGGGCGCCCTGCCAGGCCGGGGACCTC
CGGGACATGATCAGCATGTACCTCCCCGGCGCCGAGGTGCCGGAGCCCGCTGCGCCCAGTAGACTGCACA
TGGCCCAGCACTACCAGAGCGGCCCGGTGCCCGGCACGGCCATTAACGGCACACTGCCCCTGTCGCACAT
GGGTAGTGGGCAATGTACTAACTACGCTTTGTTGAAACTCGCTGGCGATGTTGAAAGTAACCCCGGTCCT
ATGCCCCTCAACGTGAACTTCACCAACAGGAACTATGACCTCGACTACGACTCCGTACAGCCCTATTTCA
TCTGCGACGAGGAAGAGAATTTCTATCACCAGCAACAGCAGAGCGAGCTGCAGCCGCCCGCGCCCAGTGA
GGATATCTGGAAGAAATTCGAGCTGCTTCCCACCCCGCCCCTGTCCCCGAGCCGCCGCTCCGGGCTCTGC
TCTCCATCCTATGTTGCGGTCGCTACGTCCTTCTCCCCAAGGGAAGACGATGACGGCGGCGGTGGCAACT
TCTCCACCGCCGATCAGCTGGAGATGATGACCGAGTTACTTGGAGGAGACATGGTGAACCAGAGCTTCAT
CTGCGATCCTGACGACGAGACCTTCATCAAGAACATCATCATCCAGGACTGTATGTGGAGCGGTTTCTCA
GCCGCTGCCAAGCTGGTCTCGGAGAAGCTGGCCTCCTACCAGGCTGCGCGCAAAGACAGCACCAGCCTGA
GCCCCGCCCGCGGGCACAGCGTCTGCTCCACCTCCAGCCTGTACCTGCAGGACCTCACCGCCGCCGCGTC
CGAGTGCATTGACCCCTCAGTGGTCTTTCCCTACCCGCTCAACGACAGCAGCTCGCCCAAATCCTGTACC
TCGTCCGATTCCACGGCCTTCTCTCCTTCCTCGGACTCGCTGCTGTCCTCCGAGTCCTCCCCACGGGCCA
GCCCTGAGCCCCTAGTGCTGCATGAGGAGACACCGCCCACCACCAGCAGCGACTCTGAAGAAGAGCAAGA
AGATGAGGAAGAAATTGATGTGGTGTCTGTGGAGAAGAGGCAAACCCCTGCCAAGAGGTCGGAGTCGGGC
TCATCTCCATCCCGAGGCCACAGCAAACCTCCGCACAGCCCACTGGTCCTCAAGAGGTGCCACGTCTCCA
CTCACCAGCACAACTACGCCGCACCCCCCTCCACAAGGAAGGACTATCCAGCTGCCAAGAGGGCCAAGTT
GGACAGTGGCAGGGTCCTGAAGCAGATCAGCAACAACCGCAAGTGCTCCAGCCCCAGGTCCTCAGACACG
GAGGAAAACGACAAGAGGCGGACACACAACGTCTTGGAACGTCAGAGGAGGAACGAGCTGAAGCGCAGCT
TTTTTGCCCTGCGTGACCAGATCCCTGAATTGGAAAACAACGAAAAGGCCCCCAAGGTAGTGATCCTCAA
AAAAGCCACCGCCTACATCCTGTCCATTCAAGCAGACGAGCACAAGCTCACCTCTGAAAAGGACTTATTG
AGGAAACGACGAGAACAGTTGAAACACAAACTCGAACAGCTTCGAAACTCTGGTGCATAAATCGATAGAT
CCTAATCAACCTCTGGATTACAAAATTTGTGAAAGATTGACTGGTATTCTTAACTATGTTGCTCCTTTTA
CGCTATGTGGATACGCTGCTTTAATGCCTTTGTATCATGCTATTGCTTCCCGTATGGCTTTCATTTTCTC
CTCCTTGTATAAATCCTGGTTGCTGTCTCTTTATGAGGAGTTGTGGCCCGTTGTCAGGCAACGTGGCGTG
GTGTGCACTGTGTTTGCTGACGCAACCCCCACTGGTTGGGGCATTGCCACCACCTGTCAGCTCCTTTCCG
GGACTTTCGCTTTCCCCCTCCCTATTGCCACGGCGGAACTCATCGCCGCCTGCCTTGCCCGCTGCTGGAC
AGGGGCTCGGCTGTTGGGCACTGACAATTCCGTGGTGTTGTCGGGGAAATCATCGTCCTTTCCTTGGCTG
CTCGCCTGTGTTGCCACCTGGATTCTGCGCGGGACGTCCTTCTGCTACGTCCCTTCGGCCCTCAATCCAG
CGGACCTTCCTTCCCGCGGCCTGCTGCCGGCTCTGCGGCCTCTTCCGCGTCTTCGCCTTCGCCCTCAGAC
GAGTCGGATCTCCCTTTGGGCCGCCTCCCCGCCTGGTACCTTTAAGACCAATGACTTACAAGGCAGCTGT
AGATCTTAGCCACTTTTTAAAAGAAAAGGGGGGACTGGAAGGGCTAATTCACTCCCAACGAAGACAAGAT
CACCTGCAGGACAGGCGCGCCCTGCTTTTTGCTTGTACTGGGTCTCTCTGGTTAGACCAGATCTGAGCCT
GGGAGCTCTCTGGCTAACTAGGGAACCCACTGCTTAAGCCTCAATAAAGCTTGCCTTGAGTGCTTCAAGT
AGTGTGTGCCCGTCTGTTGTGTGACTCTGGTAACTAGAGATCCCTCAGACCCTTTTAGTCAGTGTGGAAA
ATCTCTAGCACCCGGGCGATTAAGGAAAGGGCTAGATCATTCTTGAAGACGAAAGGGCCTCGTGATACGC
CTATTTTTATAGGTTAATGTCATGATAATAATGGTTTCTTAGACGTCAGGTGGCACTTTTCGGGGAAATG
TGCGCGGAACCCCTATTTGTTTATTTTTCTAAATACATTCAAATATGTATCCGCTCATGAGACAATAACC
CTGATAAATGCTTCAATAATATTGAAAAAGGAAGAGTATGAGTATTCAACATTTCCGTGTCGCCCTTATT
CCCTTTTTTGCGGCATTTTGCCTTCCTGTTTTTGCTCACCCAGAAACGCTGGTGAAAGTAAAAGATGCTG
AAGATCAGTTGGGTGCACGAGTGGGTTACATCGAACTGGATCTCAACAGCGGTAAGATCCTTGAGAGTTT
TCGCCCCGAAGAACGTTTTCCAATGATGAGCACTTTTAAAGTTCTGCTATGTGGCGCGGTATTATCCCGT
GTTGACGCCGGGCAAGAGCAACTCGGTCGCCGCATACACTATTCTCAGAATGACTTGGTTGAGTACTCAC
CAGTCACAGAAAAGCATCTTACGGATGGCATGACAGTAAGAGAATTATGCAGTGCTGCCATAACCATGAG
TGATAACACTGCGGCCAACTTACTTCTGACAACGATCGGAGGACCGAAGGAGCTAACCGCTTTTTTGCAC
AACATGGGGGATCATGTAACTCGCCTTGATCGTTGGGAACCGGAGCTGAATGAAGCCATACCAAACGACG
AGCGTGACACCACGATGCCTGTAGCAATGGCAACAACGTTGCGCAAACTATTAACTGGCGAACTACTTAC
TCTAGCTTCCCGGCAACAATTAATAGACTGGATGGAGGCGGATAAAGTTGCAGGACCACTTCTGCGCTCG
GCCCTTCCGGCTGGCTGGTTTATTGCTGATAAATCTGGAGCCGGTGAGCGTGGGTCTCGCGGTATCATTG
CAGCACTGGGGCCAGATGGTAAGCCCTCCCGTATCGTAGTTATCTACACGACGGGGAGTCAGGCAACTAT
GGATGAACGAAATAGACAGATCGCTGAGATAGGTGCCTCACTGATTAAGCATTGGTAACTGTCAGACCAA
GTTTACTCATATATACTTTAGATTGATTTAAAACTTCATTTTTAATTTAAAAGGATCTAGGTGAAGATCC
TTTTTGATAATCTCATGACCAAAATCCCTTAACGTGAGTTTTCGTTCCACTGAGCGTCAGACCCCGTAGA
AAAGATCAAAGGATCTTCTTGAGATCCTTTTTTTCTGCGCGTAATCTGCTGCTTGCAAACAAAAAAACCA
CCGCTACCAGCGGTGGTTTGTTTGCCGGATCAAGAGCTACCAACTCTTTTTCCGAAGGTAACTGGCTTCA
GCAGAGCGCAGATACCAAATACTGTTCTTCTAGTGTAGCCGTAGTTAGGCCACCACTTCAAGAACTCTGT
AGCACCGCCTACATACCTCGCTCTGCTAATCCTGTTACCAGTGGCTGCTGCCAGTGGCGATAAGTCGTGT
CTTACCGGGTTGGACTCAAGACGATAGTTACCGGATAAGGCGCAGCGGTCGGGCTGAACGGGGGGTTCGT
GCACACAGCCCAGCTTGGAGCGAACGACCTACACCGAACTGAGATACCTACAGCGTGAGCTATGAGAAAG
CGCCACGCTTCCCGAAGGGAGAAAGGCGGACAGGTATCCGGTAAGCGGCAGGGTCGGAACAGGAGAGCGC
ACGAGGGAGCTTCCAGGGGGAAACGCCTGGTATCTTTATAGTCCTGTCGGGTTTCGCCACCTCTGACTTG
AGCGTCGATTTTTGTGATGCTCGTCAGGGGGGCGGAGCCTATGGAAAAACGCCAGCAACGCGGCCTTTTT
ACGGTTCCTGGCCTTTTGCTGGCCTTTTGCTCACATGTTCTTTCCTGCGTTATCCCCTGATTCTGTGGAT
AACCGTATTACCGCCTTTGAGTGAGCTGATACCGCTCGCCGCAGCCGAACGACCGAGCGCAGCGAGTCAG
TGAGCGAGGAAGCGGAAGAGCGCCCAATACGCAAACCGCCTCTCCCCGCGCGTTGGCCGATTCATTAATG
CAGCAAGCTCATGGCTGACTAATTTTTTTTATTTATGCAGAGGCCGAGGCCGCCTCGGCCTCTGAGCTAT
TCCAGAAGTAGTGAGGAGGCTTTTTTGGAGGCCTAGGCTTTTGCAAAAAGCTCCCCGTGGCACGACAGGT
TTCCCGACTGGAAAGCGGGCAGTGAGCGCAACGCAATTAATGTGAGTTAGCTCACTCATTAGGCACCCCA
GGCTTTACACTTTATGCTTCCGGCTCGTATGTTGTGTGGAATTGTGAGCGGATAACAATTTCACACAGGA
AACAGCTATGACATGATTACGAATTTCACAAATAAAGCATTTTTTTCACTGCATTCTAGTTGTGGTTTGT
CCAAACTCATCAATGTATCTTATCATGTCTGGATCAACTGGATAACTCAAGCTAACCAAAATCATCCCAA
ACTTCCCACCCCATACCCTATTACCACTGCCAATTACCTGTGGTTTCATTTACTCTAAACCTGTGATTCC
TCTGAATTATTTTCATTTTAAAGAAATTGTATTTGTTAAATATGTACTACAAACTTAGTAGT
Features (pLannotate 1.2.2; 26 found; start..end, strand, type, name):
    377..634     +  LTR            5' LTR (truncated): truncated 5' long terminal repeat (LTR) from HIV-1
    681..806     +  misc_feature   HIV-1 Ψ: packaging signal of human immunodeficiency virus type 1
    790..1128    +  CDS            HIV-1 gag (fragment): gag protein from human immunodeficiency virus 1; gag
   1303..1536    +  misc_feature   RRE: The Rev response element (RRE) of HIV-1 allows for Rev-dependent mRNA export from the nucleus to the cytoplasm.
   1913..2013    +  CDS            Rev (fragment): human immunodeficiency virus 1 (HIV-1) Rev protein; rev; enhances nuclear export of unspliced and incompletely spliced viral mRNAs
   2058..2175    +  misc_feature   cPPT/CTS: central polypurine tract and central termination sequence of HIV-1
   2217..2237    -  promoter       SV40 promoter (fragment): SV40 enhancer and early promoter
   2251..2521    +  protein_bind   tetracycline response element: contains seven copies of the tetracycline operator tetO tetracycline repressor TetR
   2532..2549    +  misc_feature   MCS (fragment): pUC18/19 multiple cloning site
   2554..2592    +  promoter       minimal CMV promoter: human cytomegalovirus (CMV) immediate early promoter
   2685..3641    +  CDS            Sox2: SOX2_MOUSE - Also known as Sox-2. Experimental evidence at protein level: Swiss-Prot protein existence level 1. Transcription factor that forms a trimeric complex with POU5F1 (OCT3/4) on DNA and controls the expression of a number of genes involved in embryonic development such as YES1, FGF4, UTF1 and ZFP206 (PubMed:15863505, PubMed:17097055, PubMed:19740739). Binds to the proximal enhancer region of NANOG (PubMed:15863505). Critical for early embryogenesis and for embryonic stem cell pluripotency (By similarity). Downstream SRRT target that mediates the promotion of neural stem cell self-rene
   3711..5027    +  CDS            Myc: MYC_MOUSE - Experimental evidence at protein level: Swiss-Prot protein existence level 1. Transcription factor that binds DNA in a non-specific manner, yet also specifically recognizes the core sequence 5'-CAC[GA]TG-3'. Activates the transcription of growth-related genes. Binds to the VEGFA promoter, promoting VEGFA production and subsequent sprouting angiogenesis. Regulator of somatic reprogramming, controls self-renewal of embryonic stem cells. Functions with TAF6L to activate target gene expression through RNA polymerase II pause release (PubMed:31005419). From Mus musculus (Mouse).
   5044..5632    +  misc_feature   WPRE: woodchuck hepatitis virus posttranscriptional regulatory element
   5627..5737    +  CDS            nef (fragment): NEF_SIVS4 - Experimental evidence at protein level: Swiss-Prot protein existence level 1. Interferes with TCR signaling from the cell membrane. Interacts with CD247/TCRZ (TCR zeta chain) and exert potent down- regulation of cell surface TCR/CD3 complexes. From Simian immunodeficiency virus (isolate F236/smH4) (SIV-sm) (Simian immunodeficiency virus sooty mangabey monkey).
   5780..5960    +  LTR            5' LTR (truncated): truncated 5' long terminal repeat (LTR) from HIV-1
   6093..6197    +  promoter       AmpR promoter: bla
   6198..7058    +  CDS            AmpR: β-lactamase; bla; confers resistance to ampicillin, carbenicillin, and related antibiotics
   7229..7817    +  rep_origin     ori: high-copy-number ColE1/pMB1/pBR322/pUC origin of replication
   8000..8054    +  CDS            lacI (fragment): lac repressor; lacI; The lac repressor binds to the lac operator to inhibit transcription in E. coli. This inhibition can be relieved by adding lactose or isopropyl-β-D-thiogalactopyranoside (IPTG).
   8060..8153    +  rep_origin     SV40 ori (fragment): SV40 origin of replication
   8178..8215    +  CDS            lacI (fragment): lac repressor; lacI; The lac repressor binds to the lac operator to inhibit transcription in E. coli. This inhibition can be relieved by adding lactose or isopropyl-β-D-thiogalactopyranoside (IPTG).
   8228..8249    +  protein_bind   CAP binding site: CAP binding activates transcription in the presence of cAMP. E. coli catabolite activator protein
   8264..8294    +  promoter       lac promoter: promoter for the E. coli lac operon
   8302..8318    +  protein_bind   lac operator: The lac repressor binds to the lac operator to inhibit transcription in E. coli. This inhibition can be relieved by adding lactose or isopropyl-β-D-thiogalactopyranoside (IPTG). lac repressor encoded by lacI
   8352..8435    +  polyA_signal   SV40 poly(A) signal (fragment): SV40 polyadenylation signal
   8602..329     +  CDS            nef (fragment) (across the origin): NEF_HV1BR - Experimental evidence at protein level: Swiss-Prot protein existence level 1. Extracellular Nef protein targets CD4(+) T-lymphocytes for apoptosis by interacting with CXCR4 surface receptors (PubMed:14990729). From Human immunodeficiency virus type 1 group M subtype B (isolate BRU/LAI) (HIV-1).
