>Addgene plasmid #136578 | pHAGE2-TetOminiCMV-SM | addgene full sequence | sequence record 275824 | Addgene NGS Result
TGGAAGGGCTAATTCACTCCCAAAGAAGACAAGATATCCTTGATCTGTGGATCTACCACACACAAGGCTA
CTTCCCTGATTAGCAGAACTACACACCAGGGCCAGGGGTCAGATATCCACTGACCTTTGGATGGTGCTAC
AAGCTAGTACCAGTTGAGCCAGATAAGGTAGAAGAGGCCAATAAAGGAGAGAACACCAGCTTGTTACACC
CTGTGAGCCTGCATGGGATGGATGACCCGGAGAGAGAAGTGTTAGAGTGGAGGTTTGACAGCCGCCTAGC
ATTTCATCACGTGGCCCGAGAGCTGCATCCGGAGTACTTCAAGAACTGCTGATATCGAGCTTGCTACAAG
GGACTTTCCGCTGGGGACTTTCCAGGGAGGCGTGGCCTGGGCGGGACTGGGGAGTGGCGAGCCCTCAGAT
CCTGCATATAAGCAGCTGCTTTTTGCCTGTACTGGGTCTCTCTGGTTAGACCAGATCTGAGCCTGGGAGC
TCTCTGGCTAACTAGGGAACCCACTGCTTAAGCCTCAATAAAGCTTGCCTTGAGTGCTTCAAGTAGTGTG
TGCCCGTCTGTTGTGTGACTCTGGTAACTAGAGATCCCTCAGACCCTTTTAGTCAGTGTGGAAAATCTCT
AGCAGTGGCGCCCGAACAGGGACTTGAAAGCGAAAGGGAAACCAGAGGAGCTCTCTCGACGCAGGACTCG
GCTTGCTGAAGCGCGCACGGCAAGAGGCGAGGGGCGGCGACTGGTGAGTACGCCAAAAATTTTGACTAGC
GGAGGCTAGAAGGAGAGAGATGGGTGCGAGAGCGTCAGTATTAAGCGGGGGAGAATTAGATCGCGATGGG
AAAAAATTCGGTTAAGGCCAGGGGGAAAGAAAAAATATAAATTAAAACATATAGTATGGGCAAGCAGGGA
GCTAGAACGATTCGCAGTTAATCCTGGCCTGTTAGAAACATCAGAAGGCTGTAGACAAATACTGGGACAG
CTACAACCATCCCTTCAGACAGGATCAGAAGAACTTAGATCATTATATAATACAGTAGCAACCCTCTATT
GTGTGCATCAAAGGATAGAGATAAAAGACACCAAGGAAGCTTTAGACAAGATAGAGGAAGAGCAAAACAA
AAGTAAGACCACCGCACAGCAAGCGGCCGGCCGCTGATCTTCAGACCTGGAGGAGGAGATATGAGGGACA
ATTGGAGAAGTGAATTATATAAATATAAAGTAGTAAAAATTGAACCATTAGGAGTAGCACCCACCAAGGC
AAAGAGAAGAGTGGTGCAGAGAGAAAAAAGAGCAGTGGGAATAGGAGCTTTGTTCCTTGGGTTCTTGGGA
GCAGCAGGAAGCACTATGGGCGCAGCGTCAATGACGCTGACGGTACAGGCCAGACAATTATTGTCTGGTA
TAGTGCAGCAGCAGAACAATTTGCTGAGGGCTATTGAGGCGCAACAGCATCTGTTGCAACTCACAGTCTG
GGGCATCAAGCAGCTCCAGGCAAGAATCCTGGCTGTGGAAAGATACCTAAAGGATCAACAGCTCCTGGGG
ATTTGGGGTTGCTCTGGAAAACTCATTTGCACCACTGCTGTGCCTTGGAATGCTAGTTGGAGTAATAAAT
CTCTGGAACAGATTTGGAATCACACGACCTGGATGGAGTGGGACAGAGAAATTAACAATTACACAAGCTT
AATACACTCCTTAATTGAAGAATCGCAAAACCAGCAAGAAAAGAATGAACAAGAATTATTGGAATTAGAT
AAATGGGCAAGTTTGTGGAATTGGTTTAACATAACAAATTGGCTGTGGTATATAAAATTATTCATAATGA
TAGTAGGAGGCTTGGTAGGTTTAAGAATAGTTTTTGCTGTACTTTCTATAGTGAATAGAGTTAGGCAGGG
ATATTCACCATTATCGTTTCAGACCCACCTCCCAACCCCGAGGGGACCCGACAGGCCCGAAGGAATAGAA
GAAGAAGGTGGAGAGAGAGACAGAGACAGATCCATTCGATTAGTGAACGGATCTCGACGGTATCGCCGAA
TTCACAAATGGCAGTATTCATCCACAATTTTAAAAGAAAAGGGGGGATTGGGGGGTACAGTGCAGGGGAA
AGAATAGTAGACATAATAGCAACAGACATACAAACTAAAGAATTACAAAAACAAATTACAAAAATTCAAA
ATTTTCGGGTTTATTACAGGGACAGCAGAGATCCAGTTTGGACTAGTCCACACCCTAACTGACACACTCG
AGTTTACCACTCCCTATCAGTGATAGAGAAAAGTGAAAGTCGAGTTTACCACTCCCTATCAGTGATAGAG
AAAAGTGAAAGTCGAGTTTACCACTCCCTATCAGTGATAGAGAAAAGTGAAAGTCGAGTTTACCACTCCC
TATCAGTGATAGAGAAAAGTGAAAGTCGAGTTTACCACTCCCTATCAGTGATAGAGAAAAGTGAAAGTCG
AGTTTACCACTCCCTATCAGTGATAGAGAAAAGTGAAAGTCGAGTTTACCACTCCCTATCAGTGATAGAG
AAAAGTGAAAGTCGAGCTCGGTACCCGGGTCGAGGTAGGCATGTACGGTGGGAGGCCTATATAAGCAGAG
CTCGTTTAGTGAACCGTCAGATCGCCTGGAGACGCCATCCACGCTGTTTTGACCTCCATAGAAGACACCG
GGACCGATCCAGCCTGCGGCCGCCATGTATAACATGATGGAGACGGAGCTGAAGCCGCCGGGCCCGCAGC
AAGCTTCGGGGGGCGGCGGCGGAGGAGGCAACGCCACGGCGGCGGCAACCGGCGGCAACCAGAAGAACAG
CCCGGACCGCGTCAAGAGGCCCATGAACGCCTTCATGGTATGGTCCCGGGGGCAGCGGCGTAAGATGGCC
CAGGAGAACCCCAAGATGCACAACTCGGAGATCAGCAAGCGCCTGGGCGCGGAGTGGAAACTTTTGTCCG
AGACCGAGAAGCGGCCGTTCATCGACGAGGCCAAGCGGCTGCGCGCTCTGCACATGAAGGAGCACCCGGA
TTATAAATACCGGCCGCGGCGGAAAACCAAGACGCTCATGAAGAAGGATAAGTACACGCTTCCCGGAGGC
TTGCTGGCCCCCGGCGGGAACAGCATGGCGAGCGGGGTTGGGGTGGGCGCCGGCCTGGGTGCGGGCGTGA
ACCAGCGCATGGACAGCTACGCGCACATGAACGGCTGGAGCAACGGCAGCTACAGCATGATGCAGGAGCA
GCTGGGCTACCCGCAGCACCCGGGCCTCAACGCTCACGGCGCGGCACAGATGCAACCGATGCACCGCTAC
GACGTCAGCGCCCTGCAGTACAACTCCATGACCAGCTCGCAGACCTACATGAACGGCTCGCCCACCTACA
GCATGTCCTACTCGCAGCAGGGCACCCCCGGTATGGCGCTGGGCTCCATGGGCTCTGTGGTCAAGTCCGA
GGCCAGCTCCAGCCCCCCCGTGGTTACCTCTTCCTCCCACTCCAGGGCGCCCTGCCAGGCCGGGGACCTC
CGGGACATGATCAGCATGTACCTCCCCGGCGCCGAGGTGCCGGAGCCCGCTGCGCCCAGTAGACTGCACA
TGGCCCAGCACTACCAGAGCGGCCCGGTGCCCGGCACGGCCATTAACGGCACACTGCCCCTGTCGCACAT
GGGTAGTGGGCAATGTACTAACTACGCTTTGTTGAAACTCGCTGGCGATGTTGAAAGTAACCCCGGTCCT
ATGCCCCTCAACGTGAACTTCACCAACAGGAACTATGACCTCGACTACGACTCCGTACAGCCCTATTTCA
TCTGCGACGAGGAAGAGAATTTCTATCACCAGCAACAGCAGAGCGAGCTGCAGCCGCCCGCGCCCAGTGA
GGATATCTGGAAGAAATTCGAGCTGCTTCCCACCCCGCCCCTGTCCCCGAGCCGCCGCTCCGGGCTCTGC
TCTCCATCCTATGTTGCGGTCGCTACGTCCTTCTCCCCAAGGGAAGACGATGACGGCGGCGGTGGCAACT
TCTCCACCGCCGATCAGCTGGAGATGATGACCGAGTTACTTGGAGGAGACATGGTGAACCAGAGCTTCAT
CTGCGATCCTGACGACGAGACCTTCATCAAGAACATCATCATCCAGGACTGTATGTGGAGCGGTTTCTCA
GCCGCTGCCAAGCTGGTCTCGGAGAAGCTGGCCTCCTACCAGGCTGCGCGCAAAGACAGCACCAGCCTGA
GCCCCGCCCGCGGGCACAGCGTCTGCTCCACCTCCAGCCTGTACCTGCAGGACCTCACCGCCGCCGCGTC
CGAGTGCATTGACCCCTCAGTGGTCTTTCCCTACCCGCTCAACGACAGCAGCTCGCCCAAATCCTGTACC
TCGTCCGATTCCACGGCCTTCTCTCCTTCCTCGGACTCGCTGCTGTCCTCCGAGTCCTCCCCACGGGCCA
GCCCTGAGCCCCTAGTGCTGCATGAGGAGACACCGCCCACCACCAGCAGCGACTCTGAAGAAGAGCAAGA
AGATGAGGAAGAAATTGATGTGGTGTCTGTGGAGAAGAGGCAAACCCCTGCCAAGAGGTCGGAGTCGGGC
TCATCTCCATCCCGAGGCCACAGCAAACCTCCGCACAGCCCACTGGTCCTCAAGAGGTGCCACGTCTCCA
CTCACCAGCACAACTACGCCGCACCCCCCTCCACAAGGAAGGACTATCCAGCTGCCAAGAGGGCCAAGTT
GGACAGTGGCAGGGTCCTGAAGCAGATCAGCAACAACCGCAAGTGCTCCAGCCCCAGGTCCTCAGACACG
GAGGAAAACGACAAGAGGCGGACACACAACGTCTTGGAACGTCAGAGGAGGAACGAGCTGAAGCGCAGCT
TTTTTGCCCTGCGTGACCAGATCCCTGAATTGGAAAACAACGAAAAGGCCCCCAAGGTAGTGATCCTCAA
AAAAGCCACCGCCTACATCCTGTCCATTCAAGCAGACGAGCACAAGCTCACCTCTGAAAAGGACTTATTG
AGGAAACGACGAGAACAGTTGAAACACAAACTCGAACAGCTTCGAAACTCTGGTGCATAAATCGATAGAT
CCTAATCAACCTCTGGATTACAAAATTTGTGAAAGATTGACTGGTATTCTTAACTATGTTGCTCCTTTTA
CGCTATGTGGATACGCTGCTTTAATGCCTTTGTATCATGCTATTGCTTCCCGTATGGCTTTCATTTTCTC
CTCCTTGTATAAATCCTGGTTGCTGTCTCTTTATGAGGAGTTGTGGCCCGTTGTCAGGCAACGTGGCGTG
GTGTGCACTGTGTTTGCTGACGCAACCCCCACTGGTTGGGGCATTGCCACCACCTGTCAGCTCCTTTCCG
GGACTTTCGCTTTCCCCCTCCCTATTGCCACGGCGGAACTCATCGCCGCCTGCCTTGCCCGCTGCTGGAC
AGGGGCTCGGCTGTTGGGCACTGACAATTCCGTGGTGTTGTCGGGGAAATCATCGTCCTTTCCTTGGCTG
CTCGCCTGTGTTGCCACCTGGATTCTGCGCGGGACGTCCTTCTGCTACGTCCCTTCGGCCCTCAATCCAG
CGGACCTTCCTTCCCGCGGCCTGCTGCCGGCTCTGCGGCCTCTTCCGCGTCTTCGCCTTCGCCCTCAGAC
GAGTCGGATCTCCCTTTGGGCCGCCTCCCCGCCTGGTACCTTTAAGACCAATGACTTACAAGGCAGCTGT
AGATCTTAGCCACTTTTTAAAAGAAAAGGGGGGACTGGAAGGGCTAATTCACTCCCAACGAAGACAAGAT
CACCTGCAGGACAGGCGCGCCCTGCTTTTTGCTTGTACTGGGTCTCTCTGGTTAGACCAGATCTGAGCCT
GGGAGCTCTCTGGCTAACTAGGGAACCCACTGCTTAAGCCTCAATAAAGCTTGCCTTGAGTGCTTCAAGT
AGTGTGTGCCCGTCTGTTGTGTGACTCTGGTAACTAGAGATCCCTCAGACCCTTTTAGTCAGTGTGGAAA
ATCTCTAGCACCCGGGCGATTAAGGAAAGGGCTAGATCATTCTTGAAGACGAAAGGGCCTCGTGATACGC
CTATTTTTATAGGTTAATGTCATGATAATAATGGTTTCTTAGACGTCAGGTGGCACTTTTCGGGGAAATG
TGCGCGGAACCCCTATTTGTTTATTTTTCTAAATACATTCAAATATGTATCCGCTCATGAGACAATAACC
CTGATAAATGCTTCAATAATATTGAAAAAGGAAGAGTATGAGTATTCAACATTTCCGTGTCGCCCTTATT
CCCTTTTTTGCGGCATTTTGCCTTCCTGTTTTTGCTCACCCAGAAACGCTGGTGAAAGTAAAAGATGCTG
AAGATCAGTTGGGTGCACGAGTGGGTTACATCGAACTGGATCTCAACAGCGGTAAGATCCTTGAGAGTTT
TCGCCCCGAAGAACGTTTTCCAATGATGAGCACTTTTAAAGTTCTGCTATGTGGCGCGGTATTATCCCGT
GTTGACGCCGGGCAAGAGCAACTCGGTCGCCGCATACACTATTCTCAGAATGACTTGGTTGAGTACTCAC
CAGTCACAGAAAAGCATCTTACGGATGGCATGACAGTAAGAGAATTATGCAGTGCTGCCATAACCATGAG
TGATAACACTGCGGCCAACTTACTTCTGACAACGATCGGAGGACCGAAGGAGCTAACCGCTTTTTTGCAC
AACATGGGGGATCATGTAACTCGCCTTGATCGTTGGGAACCGGAGCTGAATGAAGCCATACCAAACGACG
AGCGTGACACCACGATGCCTGTAGCAATGGCAACAACGTTGCGCAAACTATTAACTGGCGAACTACTTAC
TCTAGCTTCCCGGCAACAATTAATAGACTGGATGGAGGCGGATAAAGTTGCAGGACCACTTCTGCGCTCG
GCCCTTCCGGCTGGCTGGTTTATTGCTGATAAATCTGGAGCCGGTGAGCGTGGGTCTCGCGGTATCATTG
CAGCACTGGGGCCAGATGGTAAGCCCTCCCGTATCGTAGTTATCTACACGACGGGGAGTCAGGCAACTAT
GGATGAACGAAATAGACAGATCGCTGAGATAGGTGCCTCACTGATTAAGCATTGGTAACTGTCAGACCAA
GTTTACTCATATATACTTTAGATTGATTTAAAACTTCATTTTTAATTTAAAAGGATCTAGGTGAAGATCC
TTTTTGATAATCTCATGACCAAAATCCCTTAACGTGAGTTTTCGTTCCACTGAGCGTCAGACCCCGTAGA
AAAGATCAAAGGATCTTCTTGAGATCCTTTTTTTCTGCGCGTAATCTGCTGCTTGCAAACAAAAAAACCA
CCGCTACCAGCGGTGGTTTGTTTGCCGGATCAAGAGCTACCAACTCTTTTTCCGAAGGTAACTGGCTTCA
GCAGAGCGCAGATACCAAATACTGTTCTTCTAGTGTAGCCGTAGTTAGGCCACCACTTCAAGAACTCTGT
AGCACCGCCTACATACCTCGCTCTGCTAATCCTGTTACCAGTGGCTGCTGCCAGTGGCGATAAGTCGTGT
CTTACCGGGTTGGACTCAAGACGATAGTTACCGGATAAGGCGCAGCGGTCGGGCTGAACGGGGGGTTCGT
GCACACAGCCCAGCTTGGAGCGAACGACCTACACCGAACTGAGATACCTACAGCGTGAGCTATGAGAAAG
CGCCACGCTTCCCGAAGGGAGAAAGGCGGACAGGTATCCGGTAAGCGGCAGGGTCGGAACAGGAGAGCGC
ACGAGGGAGCTTCCAGGGGGAAACGCCTGGTATCTTTATAGTCCTGTCGGGTTTCGCCACCTCTGACTTG
AGCGTCGATTTTTGTGATGCTCGTCAGGGGGGCGGAGCCTATGGAAAAACGCCAGCAACGCGGCCTTTTT
ACGGTTCCTGGCCTTTTGCTGGCCTTTTGCTCACATGTTCTTTCCTGCGTTATCCCCTGATTCTGTGGAT
AACCGTATTACCGCCTTTGAGTGAGCTGATACCGCTCGCCGCAGCCGAACGACCGAGCGCAGCGAGTCAG
TGAGCGAGGAAGCGGAAGAGCGCCCAATACGCAAACCGCCTCTCCCCGCGCGTTGGCCGATTCATTAATG
CAGCAAGCTCATGGCTGACTAATTTTTTTTATTTATGCAGAGGCCGAGGCCGCCTCGGCCTCTGAGCTAT
TCCAGAAGTAGTGAGGAGGCTTTTTTGGAGGCCTAGGCTTTTGCAAAAAGCTCCCCGTGGCACGACAGGT
TTCCCGACTGGAAAGCGGGCAGTGAGCGCAACGCAATTAATGTGAGTTAGCTCACTCATTAGGCACCCCA
GGCTTTACACTTTATGCTTCCGGCTCGTATGTTGTGTGGAATTGTGAGCGGATAACAATTTCACACAGGA
AACAGCTATGACATGATTACGAATTTCACAAATAAAGCATTTTTTTCACTGCATTCTAGTTGTGGTTTGT
CCAAACTCATCAATGTATCTTATCATGTCTGGATCAACTGGATAACTCAAGCTAACCAAAATCATCCCAA
ACTTCCCACCCCATACCCTATTACCACTGCCAATTACCTGTGGTTTCATTTACTCTAAACCTGTGATTCC
TCTGAATTATTTTCATTTTAAAGAAATTGTATTTGTTAAATATGTACTACAAACTTAGTAGT
Features (pLannotate 1.2.2; 26 found; start..end, strand, type, name):
    377..634     +  LTR            5' LTR (truncated): truncated 5' long terminal repeat (LTR) from HIV-1
    681..806     +  misc_feature   HIV-1 Ψ: packaging signal of human immunodeficiency virus type 1
    790..1128    +  CDS            HIV-1 gag (fragment): gag protein from human immunodeficiency virus 1; gag
   1303..1536    +  misc_feature   RRE: The Rev response element (RRE) of HIV-1 allows for Rev-dependent mRNA export from the nucleus to the cytoplasm.
   1913..2013    +  CDS            Rev (fragment): human immunodeficiency virus 1 (HIV-1) Rev protein; rev; enhances nuclear export of unspliced and incompletely spliced viral mRNAs
   2058..2175    +  misc_feature   cPPT/CTS: central polypurine tract and central termination sequence of HIV-1
   2217..2237    -  promoter       SV40 promoter (fragment): SV40 enhancer and early promoter
   2251..2521    +  protein_bind   tetracycline response element: contains seven copies of the tetracycline operator tetO tetracycline repressor TetR
   2532..2549    +  misc_feature   MCS (fragment): pUC18/19 multiple cloning site
   2549..2616    +  promoter       tight TRE promoter (fragment): Tet-responsive promoter PTight, consisting of seven tet operator sequences followed by the minimal CMV promoter
   2685..3641    +  CDS            Sox2: SOX2_MOUSE - Also known as Sox-2. Experimental evidence at protein level: Swiss-Prot protein existence level 1. Transcription factor that forms a trimeric complex with POU5F1 (OCT3/4) on DNA and controls the expression of a number of genes involved in embryonic development such as YES1, FGF4, UTF1 and ZFP206 (PubMed:15863505, PubMed:17097055, PubMed:19740739). Binds to the proximal enhancer region of NANOG (PubMed:15863505). Critical for early embryogenesis and for embryonic stem cell pluripotency (By similarity). Downstream SRRT target that mediates the promotion of neural stem cell self-rene
   3711..5027    +  CDS            Myc: MYC_MOUSE - Experimental evidence at protein level: Swiss-Prot protein existence level 1. Transcription factor that binds DNA in a non-specific manner, yet also specifically recognizes the core sequence 5'-CAC[GA]TG-3'. Activates the transcription of growth-related genes. Binds to the VEGFA promoter, promoting VEGFA production and subsequent sprouting angiogenesis. Regulator of somatic reprogramming, controls self-renewal of embryonic stem cells. Functions with TAF6L to activate target gene expression through RNA polymerase II pause release (PubMed:31005419). From Mus musculus (Mouse).
   5044..5632    +  misc_feature   WPRE: woodchuck hepatitis virus posttranscriptional regulatory element
   5627..5737    +  CDS            nef (fragment): NEF_SIVS4 - Experimental evidence at protein level: Swiss-Prot protein existence level 1. Interferes with TCR signaling from the cell membrane. Interacts with CD247/TCRZ (TCR zeta chain) and exert potent down- regulation of cell surface TCR/CD3 complexes. From Simian immunodeficiency virus (isolate F236/smH4) (SIV-sm) (Simian immunodeficiency virus sooty mangabey monkey).
   5780..5960    +  LTR            5' LTR (truncated): truncated 5' long terminal repeat (LTR) from HIV-1
   6093..6197    +  promoter       AmpR promoter: bla
   6198..7058    +  CDS            AmpR: β-lactamase; bla; confers resistance to ampicillin, carbenicillin, and related antibiotics
   7229..7817    +  rep_origin     ori: high-copy-number ColE1/pMB1/pBR322/pUC origin of replication
   8000..8054    +  CDS            lacI (fragment): lac repressor; lacI; The lac repressor binds to the lac operator to inhibit transcription in E. coli. This inhibition can be relieved by adding lactose or isopropyl-β-D-thiogalactopyranoside (IPTG).
   8060..8153    +  rep_origin     SV40 ori (fragment): SV40 origin of replication
   8178..8215    +  CDS            lacI (fragment): lac repressor; lacI; The lac repressor binds to the lac operator to inhibit transcription in E. coli. This inhibition can be relieved by adding lactose or isopropyl-β-D-thiogalactopyranoside (IPTG).
   8228..8249    +  protein_bind   CAP binding site: CAP binding activates transcription in the presence of cAMP. E. coli catabolite activator protein
   8264..8294    +  promoter       lac promoter: promoter for the E. coli lac operon
   8302..8318    +  protein_bind   lac operator: The lac repressor binds to the lac operator to inhibit transcription in E. coli. This inhibition can be relieved by adding lactose or isopropyl-β-D-thiogalactopyranoside (IPTG). lac repressor encoded by lacI
   8352..8435    +  polyA_signal   SV40 poly(A) signal (fragment): SV40 polyadenylation signal
   8602..329     +  CDS            nef (fragment) (across the origin): NEF_HV1BR - Experimental evidence at protein level: Swiss-Prot protein existence level 1. Extracellular Nef protein targets CD4(+) T-lymphocytes for apoptosis by interacting with CXCR4 surface receptors (PubMed:14990729). From Human immunodeficiency virus type 1 group M subtype B (isolate BRU/LAI) (HIV-1).
