[The description below was written by a language model from this plasmid's Addgene catalogue record and pLannotate feature annotations shown in this document.]
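Description:
pHAGE2-TetOminiCMV-SM is an 8.6 kb HIV-1-based lentiviral transfer plasmid built on the pHAGE2 backbone for doxycycline-inducible co-expression of mouse Sox2 and c-Myc. In bacteria it is maintained through a high-copy ColE1/pUC-type origin and selected with ampicillin via the β-lactamase gene; the backbone also carries remnants of lac regulatory sequences and fragments of SV40 origin and polyadenylation elements. The viral portion comprises two truncated HIV-1 LTRs flanking the Ψ packaging signal with an adjoining gag fragment, the Rev response element for Rev-dependent nuclear export of the genomic RNA, and the cPPT/CTS, which aids nuclear import of the reverse-transcribed genome. Because the plasmid encodes no functional viral proteins, packaging and envelope functions must be supplied in trans.

The payload is a single transcription unit driven by a tetracycline response element with seven tetO repeats fused to a minimal CMV promoter. This promoter is essentially silent on its own and requires a tetracycline-controlled transactivator, which is not encoded here and must be provided separately, so that expression depends on doxycycline. Downstream, the Sox2 and Myc open reading frames are joined by an E2A self-cleaving peptide (named in the catalogue entry and corresponding to the short unannotated gap between the two coding sequences), yielding two separate proteins from one mRNA. A WPRE follows to enhance transcript stability and expression. No mammalian selection marker or reporter is annotated. The depositor and sequencing-verified records give essentially identical feature maps. The construct comes from work on induced pluripotent stem cell reprogramming with factor combinations that omit Oct4, and supplies the Sox2/c-Myc subset of the Yamanaka factors.
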