Addgene plasmid #136578: pHAGE2-TetOminiCMV-SM
Purpose: Dox-inducible polycistronic lentiviral vector expressing mouse Sox2, cMyc
Depositing lab: Hans Schöler. Depositing organization: Max Planck Institute for Molecular Biomedicine. Publication: Excluding Oct4 from Yamanaka Cocktail Unleashes the Developmental Potential of iPSCs. Velychko S, Adachi K, Kim KP, Hou Y, MacCarthy CM, Wu G, Scholer HR. Cell Stem Cell. 2019 Oct 30. pii: S1934-5909(19)30423-0. doi: 10.1016/j.stem.2019.10.002. PubMed 31708402.
Backbone
  Vector backbone: pHAGE2
  Backbone size w/o insert (bp): 6000
  Total vector size (bp): 8602
  Vector type: Bacterial Expression, Lentiviral
Growth in bacteria
  Bacterial resistance: Ampicillin, 100 μg/mL
  Growth temperature: 37°C
  Growth strain: NEB Stable
  Copy number: High Copy
Gene/Insert
  Gene/Insert name: Sox2-E2A-cMyc
  Species: M. musculus (mouse)
  Insert size (bp): 2360
  Entrez Gene: Sox2 (a.k.a. Sox-2, lcc, ysb); Myc (a.k.a. Myc2, Niard, Nird, bHLHe39)
  Promoter: tetO-miniCMV (dox-inducible)
  Cloning method: Restriction Enzyme; 5′ cloning site NotI (not destroyed); 3′ cloning site ClaI (not destroyed)
  Sequencing primers: 5′ GAGACGCCATCCACGCTGT; 3′ AGGAAGGTCCGCTGGATTGA
Terms and licenses: Academic/Nonprofit Terms; Industry Terms: Not Available to Industry
How to cite: pHAGE2-TetOminiCMV-SM was a gift from Hans Schöler (Addgene plasmid # 136578 ; http://n2t.net/addgene:136578 ; RRID:Addgene_136578)
